Addgene plasmid #65271: ST-SBP-mCherry_puromycin
Purpose: ST reporter only ( no hook) (RUSH system)
Depositing lab: Franck Perez. Depositing organization: Institut Curie. Publication: Synchronization of secretory protein traffic in populations of cells. Boncompain G, Divoux S, Gareil N, de Forges H, Lescure A, Latreche L, Mercanti V, Jollivet F, Raposo G, Perez F. Nat Methods. 2012 Mar 11;9(5):493-8. doi: 10.1038/nmeth.1928. PubMed 22406856.
Backbone
  Vector backbone: pIRESpuro3
  Backbone manufacturer: Clontech
  Vector type: Mammalian Expression
  Selectable markers: Puromycin
Growth in bacteria
  Bacterial resistance: Ampicillin, 100 μg/mL
  Growth temperature: 37°C
  Growth strain: DH5alpha
  Copy number: High Copy
Gene/Insert
  Gene/Insert name: truncated sialyltransferase (alt name: ST6GAL1)
  Species: H. sapiens (human)
  Mutation: contains only amino acids 1 to 43 of ST
  Entrez Gene: ST6GAL1 (a.k.a. CDw75, SIAT1, ST6GalI, ST6N)
  Promoter: CMV
  Tag / fusion protein: Streptavidin Binding Protein (SBP) (C terminal on insert); mCherry (C terminal on insert)
  Cloning method: Unknown
  Sequencing primers: 5′ CMV Forward; 3′ mCherry-R
Terms and licenses: Academic/Nonprofit Terms; Industry Terms: Not Available to Industry
Depositor comments: luminal tagging
How to cite: ST-SBP-mCherry_puromycin was a gift from Franck Perez (Addgene plasmid # 65271 ; http://n2t.net/addgene:65271 ; RRID:Addgene_65271)
