[The description below was written by a language model from this plasmid's Addgene catalogue record and the feature table of its GenBank file.]
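Description:
ST-SBP-mCherry_puromycin is a 6,144 bp mammalian expression plasmid built on the pIRESpuro3 backbone. It serves as a reporter-only component of the RUSH (retention using selective hooks) system for synchronizing secretory traffic. In E. coli it is maintained at high copy through a ColE1/pUC-type origin and selected with ampicillin via the bla gene. Remnants of the lac promoter/operator region and a T7 promoter downstream of the CMV promoter come from the vector scaffold.

The payload is a single bicistronic transcription unit driven by the human CMV immediate-early enhancer and promoter. The first cistron encodes a truncated human sialyltransferase (ST6GAL1) limited to amino acids 1 to 43, fused at its C terminus to streptavidin-binding peptide (SBP) and then mCherry. The depositor notes that the tagging is luminal. The feature table annotates SBP and mCherry but not the short ST fragment, which presumably lies in the unannotated stretch just upstream of SBP. Downstream of the fusion are a chimeric intron, an EMCV IRES and the puromycin N-acetyltransferase gene, followed by an SV40 polyadenylation signal. Because reporter and resistance marker share one mRNA, puromycin selection enriches for cells that also express the fluorescent fusion.

In RUSH, an SBP-tagged reporter is normally held in a donor compartment by a streptavidin-fused hook and released by adding biotin. This plasmid carries no hook, so it suits use as a non-retained control, as a red Golgi-type marker, or in combination with a separately supplied hook construct.
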