LOCUS       Exported 6144 bp ds-DNA circular SYN 13-MAY-2021
DEFINITION  ST reporter only ( no hook) (RUSH system).
ACCESSION   .
VERSION     .
KEYWORDS    ST-SBP-mCherry_puromycin
SOURCE      synthetic DNA construct
  ORGANISM  synthetic DNA construct
REFERENCE   1 (bases 1 to 6144)
  AUTHORS   Boncompain G, Divoux S, Gareil N, de Forges H, Lescure A, Latreche
            L, Mercanti V, Jollivet F, Raposo G, Perez F
  TITLE     Synchronization of secretory protein traffic in populations of
            cells.
  JOURNAL   Nat Methods. 2012 Mar 11;9(5):493-8. doi: 10.1038/nmeth.1928.
  PUBMED    22406856
REFERENCE   2 (bases 1 to 6144)
  AUTHORS   .
  TITLE     Direct Submission
  JOURNAL   Exported May 13, 2021 from SnapGene Server 1.1.58
            http://www.snapgene.com
FEATURES             Location/Qualifiers
     source          1..6144
                     /organism="synthetic DNA construct"
                     /mol_type="other DNA"
     primer_bind     complement(44..63)
                     /label=pRS-marker
                     /note="pRS vectors, use to sequence yeast selectable
                     marker"
     enhancer        235..614
                     /label=CMV enhancer
                     /note="human cytomegalovirus immediate early enhancer"
     promoter        615..818
                     /label=CMV promoter
                     /note="human cytomegalovirus (CMV) immediate early
                     promoter"
     primer_bind     769..789
                     /label=CMV-F
                     /note="Human CMV immediate early promoter, forward primer"
     primer_bind     863..882
                     /label=T7
                     /note="T7 promoter, forward primer"
     promoter        863..881
                     /label=T7 promoter
                     /note="promoter for bacteriophage T7 RNA polymerase"
     CDS             1083..1196
                     /codon_start=1
                     /product="streptavidin-binding peptide"
                     /label=SBP
                     /note="selected from a peptide library; binds streptavidin
                     with nanomolar affinity (Keefe et al., 2001)"
                     /translation="MDEKTTGWRGGHVVEGLAGELEQLRARLEHHPQGQREP"
     CDS             1206..1913
                     /codon_start=1
                     /product="monomeric derivative of DsRed fluorescent protein
                     (Shaner et al., 2004)"
                     /label=mCherry
                     /note="mammalian codon-optimized"
                     /translation="MVSKGEEDNMAIIKEFMRFKVHMEGSVNGHEFEIEGEGEGRPYEG
                     TQTAKLKVTKGGPLPFAWDILSPQFMYGSKAYVKHPADIPDYLKLSFPEGFKWERVMNF
                     EDGGVVTVTQDSSLQDGEFIYKVKLRGTNFPSDGPVMQKKTMGWEASSERMYPEDGALK
                     GEIKQRLKLKDGGHYDAEVKTTYKAKKPVQLPGAYNVNIKLDITSHNEDYTIVEQYERA
                     EGRHSTGGMDELYK"
     primer_bind     complement(1351..1369)
                     /label=mCherry-R
                     /note="mCherry, reverse primer"
     primer_bind     1619..1638
                     /label=mCherry-F
                     /note="mCherry, forward primer"
     intron          2023..2252
                     /label=chimeric intron
                     /note="chimera between introns from adenovirus and
                     immunoglobulin heavy chain genes"
     primer_bind     2235..2254
                     /label=pMT2-F
                     /note="Synthetic intron, forward primer"
     misc_feature    2325..2898
                     /label=IRES
                     /note="internal ribosome entry site (IRES) of the
                     encephalomyocarditis virus (EMCV)"
     primer_bind     complement(2492..2509)
                     /label=IRES reverse
                     /note="IRES internal ribosome entry site, reverse primer.
                     Also called pCDH-rev"
     primer_bind     2719..2738
                     /label=IRES-F
                     /note="IRES internal ribosome entry site, forward primer"
     CDS             2931..3530
                     /codon_start=1
                     /gene="pac from Streptomyces alboniger"
                     /product="puromycin N-acetyltransferase"
                     /label=PuroR
                     /note="confers resistance to puromycin"
                     /translation="MTEYKPTVRLATRDDVPRAVRTLAAAFADYPATRHTVDPDRHIER
                     VTELQELFLTRVGLDIGKVWVADDGAAVAVWTTPESVEAGAVFAEIGPRMAELSGSRLA
                     AQQQMEGLLAPHRPKEPAWFLATVGVSPDHQGKGLGSAVVLPGVEAAERAGVPAFLETS
                     APRNLPFYERLGFTVTADVEVPEGPRTWCMTRKPGA"
     primer_bind     complement(2931..2950)
                     /label=Puro-R
                     /note="Puromycin resistance gene, reverse primer. Also
                     called puro-variant-R"
     primer_bind     3427..3447
                     /label=Puro-F
                     /note="Puromycin resistance gene, forward primer"
     polyA_signal    3764..3885
                     /label=SV40 poly(A) signal
                     /note="SV40 polyadenylation signal"
     primer_bind     complement(3801..3820)
                     /label=SV40pA-R
                     /note="SV40 polyA, reverse primer"
     primer_bind     complement(3987..4003)
                     /label=M13 rev
                     /note="common sequencing primer, one of multiple similar
                     variants"
     primer_bind     complement(3987..4003)
                     /label=M13 Reverse
                     /note="In lacZ gene. Also called M13-rev"
     primer_bind     complement(4000..4022)
                     /label=M13/pUC Reverse
                     /note="In lacZ gene"
     protein_bind    4011..4027
                     /label=lac operator
                     /bound_moiety="lac repressor encoded by lacI"
                     /note="The lac repressor binds to the lac operator to
                     inhibit transcription in E. coli. This inhibition can be
                     relieved by adding lactose or
                     isopropyl-beta-D-thiogalactopyranoside (IPTG)."
     promoter        complement(4035..4065)
                     /label=lac promoter
                     /note="promoter for the E. coli lac operon"
     protein_bind    4080..4101
                     /label=CAP binding site
                     /bound_moiety="E. coli catabolite activator protein"
                     /note="CAP binding activates transcription in the presence
                     of cAMP."
     primer_bind     complement(4218..4235)
                     /label=L4440
                     /note="L4440 vector, forward primer"
     rep_origin      complement(4389..4977)
                     /direction=LEFT
                     /label=ori
                     /note="high-copy-number ColE1/pMB1/pBR322/pUC origin of
                     replication"
     primer_bind     complement(4469..4488)
                     /label=pBR322ori-F
                     /note="pBR322 origin, forward primer"
     CDS             complement(5148..6008)
                     /codon_start=1
                     /gene="bla"
                     /product="beta-lactamase"
                     /label=AmpR
                     /note="confers resistance to ampicillin, carbenicillin, and
                     related antibiotics"
                     /translation="MSIQHFRVALIPFFAAFCLPVFAHPETLVKVKDAEDQLGARVGYI
                     ELDLNSGKILESFRPEERFPMMSTFKVLLCGAVLSRIDAGQEQLGRRIHYSQNDLVEYS
                     PVTEKHLTDGMTVRELCSAAITMSDNTAANLLLTTIGGPKELTAFLHNMGDHVTRLDRW
                     EPELNEAIPNDERDTTMPVAMATTLRKLLTGELLTLASRQQLIDWMEADKVAGPLLRSA
                     LPAGWFIADKSGAGERGSRGIIAALGPDGKPSRIVVIYTTGSQATMDERNRQIAEIGAS
                     LIKHW"
     primer_bind     5771..5790
                     /label=Amp-R
                     /note="Ampicillin resistance gene, reverse primer"
     promoter        complement(6009..6113)
                     /gene="bla"
                     /label=AmpR promoter
ORIGIN
        1 gacggatcgg gagatctccc gatcccctat ggtcgactct cagtacaatc tgctctgatg
       61 ccgcatagtt aagccagtat ctgctccctg cttgtgtgtt ggaggtcgct gagtagtgcg
      121 cgagcaaaat ttaagctaca acaaggcaag gcttgaccga caattgcatg aagaatctgc
      181 ttagggttag gcgttttgcg ctgcttcgcg atgtacgggc cagatatacg cgttgacatt
      241 gattattgac tagttattaa tagtaatcaa ttacggggtc attagttcat agcccatata
      301 tggagttccg cgttacataa cttacggtaa atggcccgcc tggctgaccg cccaacgacc
      361 cccgcccatt gacgtcaata atgacgtatg ttcccatagt aacgccaata gggactttcc
      421 attgacgtca atgggtggac tatttacggt aaactgccca cttggcagta catcaagtgt
      481 atcatatgcc aagtacgccc cctattgacg tcaatgacgg taaatggccc gcctggcatt
      541 atgcccagta catgacctta tgggactttc ctacttggca gtacatctac gtattagtca
      601 tcgctattac catggtgatg cggttttggc agtacatcaa tgggcgtgga tagcggtttg
      661 actcacgggg atttccaagt ctccacccca ttgacgtcaa tgggagtttg ttttggcacc
      721 aaaatcaacg ggactttcca aaatgtcgta acaactccgc cccattgacg caaatgggcg
      781 gtaggcgtgt acggtgggag gtctatataa gcagagctct ctggctaact agagaaccca
      841 ctgcttactg gcttatcgaa attaatacga ctcactatag ggagacccaa gcttggtacc
      901 gagctcggat cgatatctgc ggcctagcta gcgggaggcg cgccatgatt cacaccaacc
      961 tgaagaaaaa gttcagctgc tgcgtcctgg tctttcttct gtttgcagtc atctgtgtgt
     1021 ggaaggaaaa gaagaaaggg agttactatg attcctttaa attgcaaacc aaggggaatt
     1081 ccatggacga gaagaccact ggttggcgag gtggacacgt tgttgaagga ctggctgggg
     1141 aacttgaaca acttcgtgca cgactggagc atcacccaca aggtcaacgt gaaccacctg
     1201 caggtatggt gagcaagggc gaggaggata acatggccat catcaaggag ttcatgcgct
     1261 tcaaggtgca catggagggc tccgtgaacg gccacgagtt cgagatcgag ggcgagggcg
     1321 agggccgccc ctacgagggc acccagaccg ccaagctgaa ggtgaccaag ggtggccccc
     1381 tgcccttcgc ctgggacatc ctgtcccctc agttcatgta cggctccaag gcctacgtga
     1441 agcaccccgc cgacatcccc gactacttga agctgtcctt ccccgagggc ttcaagtggg
     1501 agcgcgtgat gaacttcgag gacggcggcg tggtgaccgt gacccaggac tcctccctac
     1561 aggacggcga gttcatctac aaggtgaagc tgcgcggcac caacttcccc tccgacggcc
     1621 ccgtaatgca gaagaagacc atgggctggg aggcctcctc cgagcggatg taccccgagg
     1681 acggcgccct gaagggcgag atcaagcaga ggctgaagct gaaggacggc ggccactacg
     1741 acgctgaggt caagaccacc tacaaggcca agaagcccgt gcagctgccc ggcgcctaca
     1801 acgtcaacat caagttggac atcacctccc acaacgagga ctacaccatc gtggaacagt
     1861 acgaacgcgc cgagggccgc cactccaccg gcggcatgga cgagctgtac aagggccggc
     1921 cttaaggcct cgagggccaa ttaattaagg atccgcggcc gcatagataa ctgatccagt
     1981 gtgctggaat taattcgctg tctgcgaggg ccagctgttg gggtgagtac tccctctcaa
     2041 aagcgggcat gacttctgcg ctaagattgt cagtttccaa aaacgaggag gatttgatat
     2101 tcacctggcc cgcggtgatg cctttgaggg tggccgcgtc catctggtca gaaaagacaa
     2161 tctttttgtt gtcaagcttg aggtgtggca ggcttgagat ctggccatac acttgagtga
     2221 caatgacatc cactttgcct ttctctccac aggtgtccac tcccaggtcc aactgcaggt
     2281 cgagcatgca tctagggcgg ccaattccgc ccctctcccc cccccccctc tccctccccc
     2341 ccccctaacg ttactggccg aagccgcttg gaataaggcc ggtgtgcgtt tgtctatatg
     2401 tgattttcca ccatattgcc gtcttttggc aatgtgaggg cccggaaacc tggccctgtc
     2461 ttcttgacga gcattcctag gggtctttcc cctctcgcca aaggaatgca aggtctgttg
     2521 aatgtcgtga aggaagcagt tcctctggaa gcttcttgaa gacaaacaac gtctgtagcg
     2581 accctttgca ggcagcggaa ccccccacct ggcgacaggt gcctctgcgg ccaaaagcca
     2641 cgtgtataag atacacctgc aaaggcggca caaccccagt gccacgttgt gagttggata
     2701 gttgtggaaa gagtcaaatg gctctcctca agcgtattca acaaggggct gaaggatgcc
     2761 cagaaggtac cccattgtat gggatctgat ctggggcctc ggtgcacatg ctttacatgt
     2821 gtttagtcga ggttaaaaaa acgtctaggc cccccgaacc acggggacgt ggttttcctt
     2881 tgaaaaacac gatgataagc ttgccacaac ccacaaggag acgaccttcc atgaccgagt
     2941 acaagcccac ggtgcgcctc gccacccgcg acgacgtccc ccgggccgta cgcaccctcg
     3001 ccgccgcgtt cgccgactac cccgccacgc gccacaccgt cgacccggac cgccacatcg
     3061 agcgggtcac cgagctgcaa gaactcttcc tcacgcgcgt cgggctcgac atcggcaagg
     3121 tgtgggtcgc ggacgacggc gccgcggtgg cggtctggac cacgccggag agcgtcgaag
     3181 cgggggcggt gttcgccgag atcggcccgc gcatggccga gttgagcggt tcccggctgg
     3241 ccgcgcagca acagatggaa ggcctcctgg cgccgcaccg gcccaaggag cccgcgtggt
     3301 tcctggccac cgtcggcgtc tcgcccgacc accagggcaa gggtctgggc agcgccgtcg
     3361 tgctccccgg agtggaggcg gccgagcgcg ccggggtgcc cgccttcctg gagacctccg
     3421 cgccccgcaa cctccccttc tacgagcggc tcggcttcac cgtcaccgcc gacgtcgagg
     3481 tgcccgaagg accgcgcacc tggtgcatga cccgcaagcc cggtgcctga cgcccgcccc
     3541 acgacccgca gcgcccgacc gaaaggagcg cacgacccca tggctccgac cgaagccacc
     3601 cggggcggcc ccgccgaccc cgcacccgcc cccgaggccc accgactcta gataactgat
     3661 cataatcagc cataccacat ttgtagaggt tttacttgct ttaaaaaacc tcccacacct
     3721 ccccctgaac ctgaaacata aaatgaatgc aattgttgtt gttaacttgt ttattgcagc
     3781 ttataatggt tacaaataaa gcaatagcat cacaaatttc acaaataaag catttttttc
     3841 actgcattct agttgtggtt tgtccaaact catcaatgta tcttaacgcg tcgagtgcat
     3901 tctagttgtg gtttgtccaa actcatcaat gtatcttatc atgtctgtat accgtcgacc
     3961 tctagctaga gcttggcgta atcatggtca tagctgtttc ctgtgtgaaa ttgttatccg
     4021 ctcacaattc cacacaacat acgagccgga agcataaagt gtaaagcctg gggtgcctaa
     4081 tgagtgagct aactcacatt aattgcgttg cgctcactgc ccgctttcca gtcgggaaac
     4141 ctgtcgtgcc agctgcatta atgaatcggc caacgcgcgg ggagaggcgg tttgcgtatt
     4201 gggcgctctt ccgcttcctc gctcactgac tcgctgcgct cggtcgttcg gctgcggcga
     4261 gcggtatcag ctcactcaaa ggcggtaata cggttatcca cagaatcagg ggataacgca
     4321 ggaaagaaca tgtgagcaaa aggccagcaa aaggccagga accgtaaaaa ggccgcgttg
     4381 ctggcgtttt tccataggct ccgcccccct gacgagcatc acaaaaatcg acgctcaagt
     4441 cagaggtggc gaaacccgac aggactataa agataccagg cgtttccccc tggaagctcc
     4501 ctcgtgcgct ctcctgttcc gaccctgccg cttaccggat acctgtccgc ctttctccct
     4561 tcgggaagcg tggcgctttc tcaatgctca cgctgtaggt atctcagttc ggtgtaggtc
     4621 gttcgctcca agctgggctg tgtgcacgaa ccccccgttc agcccgaccg ctgcgcctta
     4681 tccggtaact atcgtcttga gtccaacccg gtaagacacg acttatcgcc actggcagca
     4741 gccactggta acaggattag cagagcgagg tatgtaggcg gtgctacaga gttcttgaag
     4801 tggtggccta actacggcta cactagaagg acagtatttg gtatctgcgc tctgctgaag
     4861 ccagttacct tcggaaaaag agttggtagc tcttgatccg gcaaacaaac caccgctggt
     4921 agcggtggtt tttttgtttg caagcagcag attacgcgca gaaaaaaagg atctcaagaa
     4981 gatcctttga tcttttctac ggggtctgac gctcagtgga acgaaaactc acgttaaggg
     5041 attttggtca tgagattatc aaaaaggatc ttcacctaga tccttttaaa ttaaaaatga
     5101 agttttaaat caatctaaag tatatatgag taaacttggt ctgacagtta ccaatgctta
     5161 atcagtgagg cacctatctc agcgatctgt ctatttcgtt catccatagt tgcctgactc
     5221 cccgtcgtgt agataactac gatacgggag ggcttaccat ctggccccag tgctgcaatg
     5281 ataccgcgag acccacgctc accggctcca gatttatcag caataaacca gccagccgga
     5341 agggccgagc gcagaagtgg tcctgcaact ttatccgcct ccatccagtc tattaattgt
     5401 tgccgggaag ctagagtaag tagttcgcca gttaatagtt tgcgcaacgt tgttgccatt
     5461 gctacaggca tcgtggtgtc acgctcgtcg tttggtatgg cttcattcag ctccggttcc
     5521 caacgatcaa ggcgagttac atgatccccc atgttgtgca aaaaagcggt tagctccttc
     5581 ggtcctccga tcgttgtcag aagtaagttg gccgcagtgt tatcactcat ggttatggca
     5641 gcactgcata attctcttac tgtcatgcca tccgtaagat gcttttctgt gactggtgag
     5701 tactcaacca agtcattctg agaatagtgt atgcggcgac cgagttgctc ttgcccggcg
     5761 tcaatacggg ataataccgc gccacatagc agaactttaa aagtgctcat cattggaaaa
     5821 cgttcttcgg ggcgaaaact ctcaaggatc ttaccgctgt tgagatccag ttcgatgtaa
     5881 cccactcgtg cacccaactg atcttcagca tcttttactt tcaccagcgt ttctgggtga
     5941 gcaaaaacag gaaggcaaaa tgccgcaaaa aagggaataa gggcgacacg gaaatgttga
     6001 atactcatac tcttcctttt tcaatattat tgaagcattt atcagggtta ttgtctcatg
     6061 agcggataca tatttgaatg tatttagaaa aataaacaaa taggggttcc gcgcacattt
     6121 ccccgaaaag tgccacctga cgtc
//
