>Addgene plasmid #65271 | ST-SBP-mCherry_puromycin | addgene partial sequence | sequence record 115122 | CMV-F 5'-CGCAAATGGGCGGTAGGCGTG-3'
CTCTCTGGCTAACTAGAGAACCCACTGCTTACTGGCTTATCGAAATTAATACGACTCACTATAGGGAGAC
CCAAGCTTGGTACCGAGCTCGGATCGATATCTGCGGCCTAGCTAGCGGGAGGCGCGCCATGATTCACACC
AACCTGAAGAAAAAGTTCAGCTGCTGCGTCCTGGTCTTTCTTCTGTTTGCAGTCATCTGTGTGTGGAAGG
AAAAGAAGAAAGGGAGTTACTATGATTCCTTTAAATTGCAAACCAAGGGGAATTCCATGGACGAGAAGAC
CACTGGTTGGCGAGGTGGACACGTTGTTGAAGGACTGGCTGGGGAACTTGAACAACTTCGTGCACGACTG
GAGCATCACCCACAAGGTCAACGTGAACCACCTGCAGGTATGGTGAGCAAGGGCGAGGAGGATAACATGG
CCATCATCAAGGAGTTCATGCGCTTCAAGGTGCACATGGAGGGCTCCGTGAACGGCCACGAGTTCGAGAT
CGAGGGCGAGGGCGAGGGCCGCCCCTACGAGGGCACCCAGACCGCCAAGCTGAAGGTGACCAAGGGTGGC
CCCCTGCCCTTCGCCTGGGACATCCTGTCCCCTCAGTTCATGTACGGCTCCAAGGCCTACGTGAAGCACC
CCGCCGACATCCCCGACTACTTGAAGCTGTCCTTCCCCGAGGGCTTCAAGTGGGAGCGCGTGATGAACTT
CGAGGACGGCGGCGTGGTGACCGTGACCCAGGACTCCTCCCTACAGGACGGCGAGTTCATCTACAAGGTG
AAGCTGCGCGGCACCAAC
