>Addgene plasmid #65271 | ST-SBP-mCherry_puromycin | addgene partial sequence | sequence record 116645 | mCherry-F 5'-ccccgtaatgcagaagaaga-3'
CGAGATCAAGCAGAGGCTGAAGCTGAAGGACGGCGGCCACTACGACGCTGAGGTCAAGACCACCTACAAG
GCCAAGAAGCCCGTGCAGCTGCCCGGCGCCTACAACGTCAACATCAAGTTGGACATCACCTCCCACAACG
AGGACTACACCATCGTGGAACAGTACGAACGCGCCGAGGGCCGCCACTCCACCGGCGGCATGGACGAGCT
GTACAAGGGCCGGCCTTAAGGCCTCGAGGGCCAATTAATTAAGGATCCGCGGCCGCATAGATAACTGATC
CAGTGTGCTGGAATTAATTCGCTGTCTGCGAGGGCCAGCTGTTGGGGTGAGTACTCCCTCTCAAAAGCGG
GCATGACTTCTGCGCTAAGATTGTCAGTTTCCAAAAACGAGGAGGATTTGATATTCACCTGGCCCGCGGT
GATGCCTTTGAGGGTGGCCGCGTCCATCTGGTCAGAAAAGACAATCTTTTTGTTGTCAAGCTTGAGGTGT
GGCAGGCTTGAGATCTGGCCATACACTTGAGTGACAATGACATCCACTTTGCCTTTCTCTCCACAGGTGT
CCACTCCCAGGTCCAACTGCAGGTCGAGCATGCATCTAGGGCGGCCAATTCCGCCCCTCT
